Addgene plasmid #99647: pETDuet RagA-RagC(L91P)
Purpose: Bacterial expression of RagA-RagC(L91P)
Depositing lab: David Sabatini & Kuang Shen. Depositing organization: Whitehead Institute for Biomedical Research. Publication: Intersubunit Crosstalk in the Rag GTPase Heterodimer Enables mTORC1 to Respond Rapidly to Amino Acid Availability. Shen K, Choe A, Sabatini DM. Mol Cell. 2017 Oct 17. pii: S1097-2765(17)30704-9. doi: 10.1016/j.molcel.2017.09.026. PubMed 29056322.
Backbone
  Vector backbone: pETDuet
  Vector type: Bacterial Expression
Growth in bacteria
  Bacterial resistance: Ampicillin, 100 μg/mL
  Growth temperature: 37°C
  Growth strain: DH5alpha
  Copy number: Unknown
Gene/Insert 1
  Gene/Insert name: RagA
  Species: H. sapiens (human)
  Entrez Gene: RRAGA (a.k.a. FIP-1, FIP1, RAGA)
  Tag / fusion protein: His tag (C terminal on insert)
Gene/Insert 2
  Gene/Insert name: RagC
  Species: H. sapiens (human)
  Mutation: L91P
  Entrez Gene: RRAGC (a.k.a. GTR2, RAGC, TIB929)
Terms and licenses: Academic/Nonprofit Terms; Industry Terms: Not Available to Industry
How to cite: pETDuet RagA-RagC(L91P) was a gift from David Sabatini & Kuang Shen (Addgene plasmid # 99647 ; http://n2t.net/addgene:99647 ; RRID:Addgene_99647)
