[The description below was written by a language model from this plasmid's Addgene catalogue record and the feature table of its GenBank file.]
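Description:
pETDuet RagA-RagC(L91P) is a 7,469 bp bacterial co-expression plasmid built on the pETDuet backbone, designed to produce both subunits of the human Rag GTPase heterodimer from a single vector in E. coli. It is propagated through a ColE1/pBR322-type origin accompanied by the bom region and the rop gene, which moderates copy number (the catalogue lists copy number as unknown), and it is selected with ampicillin via the beta-lactamase gene. An f1 origin is also present, and the plasmid carries its own lacI gene with its native promoter to supply lac repressor.

The payload occupies two tandem expression units, each driven by a T7 promoter followed by a lac operator, so transcription requires a host supplying T7 RNA polymerase and is held off until induced with IPTG or lactose. The first unit, which has an annotated T7 gene 10 ribosome binding site, ends in an 8xHis tag, consistent with the catalogue entry that human RagA (RRAGA) carries a C-terminal His tag. The second unit should hold human RagC (RRAGC) bearing the L91P substitution, although the feature table does not annotate either coding sequence itself. A backbone-derived S-Tag sequence lies downstream of the second unit; the catalogue lists no tag for RagC, so whether it is translated in frame is not stated. A single T7 terminator follows.

Tagging only one subunit allows the complex to be recovered by metal-affinity purification through RagA, with RagC co-purifying as its partner. The construct is intended for recombinant production of the mutant heterodimer, in the context of work on intersubunit communication in Rag GTPases and amino acid signalling to mTORC1. The record does not describe the functional effect of L91P.
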