LOCUS       Exported 7469 bp ds-DNA circular SYN 12-MAY-2021
DEFINITION  Bacterial expression of RagA-RagC(L91P).
ACCESSION   .
VERSION     .
KEYWORDS    pETDuet RagA-RagC(L91P)
SOURCE      synthetic DNA construct
  ORGANISM  synthetic DNA construct
REFERENCE   1 (bases 1 to 7469)
  AUTHORS   Shen K, Choe A, Sabatini DM
  TITLE     Intersubunit Crosstalk in the Rag GTPase Heterodimer Enables mTORC1
            to Respond Rapidly to Amino Acid Availability.
  JOURNAL   Mol Cell. 2017 Oct 17. pii: S1097-2765(17)30704-9. doi:
            10.1016/j.molcel.2017.09.026.
  PUBMED    29056322
REFERENCE   2 (bases 1 to 7469)
  AUTHORS   .
  TITLE     Direct Submission
  JOURNAL   Exported May 12, 2021 from SnapGene Server 1.1.58
            http://www.snapgene.com
FEATURES             Location/Qualifiers
     source          1..7469
                     /organism="synthetic DNA construct"
                     /mol_type="other DNA"
     promoter        1..19
                     /label=T7 promoter
                     /note="promoter for bacteriophage T7 RNA polymerase"
     protein_bind    20..44
                     /label=lac operator
                     /bound_moiety="lac repressor encoded by lacI"
                     /note="The lac repressor binds to the lac operator to
                     inhibit transcription in E. coli. This inhibition can be
                     relieved by adding lactose or
                     isopropyl-beta-D-thiogalactopyranoside (IPTG)."
     RBS             59..81
                     /note="efficient ribosome binding site from bacteriophage
                     T7 gene 10 (Olins and Rangwala, 1989)"
     CDS             1045..1068
                     /codon_start=1
                     /product="8xHis affinity tag"
                     /label=8xHis
                     /translation="HHHHHHHH"
     promoter        1137..1155
                     /label=T7 promoter
                     /note="promoter for bacteriophage T7 RNA polymerase"
     protein_bind    1156..1180
                     /label=lac operator
                     /bound_moiety="lac repressor encoded by lacI"
                     /note="The lac repressor binds to the lac operator to
                     inhibit transcription in E. coli. This inhibition can be
                     relieved by adding lactose or
                     isopropyl-beta-D-thiogalactopyranoside (IPTG)."
     CDS             2435..2479
                     /codon_start=1
                     /product="affinity and epitope tag derived from pancreatic
                     ribonuclease A"
                     /label=S-Tag
                     /translation="KETAAAKFERQHMDS"
     primer_bind     complement(2517..2535)
                     /label=T7 Term
                     /note="T7 terminator, reverse primer"
     terminator      2531..2578
                     /label=T7 terminator
                     /note="transcription terminator for bacteriophage T7 RNA
                     polymerase"
     rep_origin      2615..3070
                     /direction=RIGHT
                     /label=f1 ori
                     /note="f1 bacteriophage origin of replication; arrow
                     indicates direction of (+) strand synthesis"
     primer_bind     complement(2702..2721)
                     /label=F1ori-R
                     /note="F1 origin, reverse primer"
     primer_bind     2912..2933
                     /label=F1ori-F
                     /note="F1 origin, forward primer"
     CDS             complement(3185..4045)
                     /codon_start=1
                     /gene="bla"
                     /product="beta-lactamase"
                     /label=AmpR
                     /note="confers resistance to ampicillin, carbenicillin, and
                     related antibiotics"
                     /translation="MSIQHFRVALIPFFAAFCLPVFAHPETLVKVKDAEDQLGARVGYI
                     ELDLNSGKILESFRPEERFPMMSTFKVLLCGAVLSRIDAGQEQLGRRIHYSQNDLVEYS
                     PVTEKHLTDGMTVRELCSAAITMSDNTAANLLLTTIGGPKELTAFLHNMGDHVTRLDRW
                     EPELNEAIPNDERDTTMPVAMATTLRKLLTGELLTLASRQQLIDWMEADKVAGPLLRSA
                     LPAGWFIADKSGAGERGSRGIIAALGPDGKPSRIVVIYTTGSQATMDERNRQIAEIGAS
                     LIKHW"
     primer_bind     3808..3827
                     /label=Amp-R
                     /note="Ampicillin resistance gene, reverse primer"
     promoter        complement(4046..4138)
                     /gene="bla"
                     /label=AmpR promoter
     rep_origin      4219..4807
                     /direction=RIGHT
                     /label=ori
                     /note="high-copy-number ColE1/pMB1/pBR322/pUC origin of
                     replication"
     primer_bind     4708..4727
                     /label=pBR322ori-F
                     /note="pBR322 origin, forward primer"
     primer_bind     4961..4978
                     /label=L4440
                     /note="L4440 vector, forward primer"
     misc_feature    4993..5132
                     /label=bom
                     /note="basis of mobility region from pBR322"
     primer_bind     complement(5058..5077)
                     /label=pRS-marker
                     /note="pRS vectors, use to sequence yeast selectable
                     marker"
     primer_bind     5218..5240
                     /label=pGEX 3'
                     /note="pGEX vectors, reverse primer"
     CDS             complement(5234..5425)
                     /codon_start=1
                     /gene="rop"
                     /product="Rop protein, which maintains plasmids at low copy
                     number"
                     /label=rop
                     /translation="MTKQEKTALNMARFIRSQTLTLLEKLNELDADEQADICESLHDHA
                     DELYRSCLARFGDDGENL"
     CDS             complement(5997..7079)
                     /codon_start=1
                     /gene="lacI"
                     /product="lac repressor"
                     /label=lacI
                     /note="The lac repressor binds to the lac operator to
                     inhibit transcription in E. coli. This inhibition can be
                     relieved by adding lactose or
                     isopropyl-beta-D-thiogalactopyranoside (IPTG)."
                     /translation="MKPVTLYDVAEYAGVSYQTVSRVVNQASHVSAKTREKVEAAMAEL
                     NYIPNRVAQQLAGKQSLLIGVATSSLALHAPSQIVAAIKSRADQLGASVVVSMVERSGV
                     EACKAAVHNLLAQRVSGLIINYPLDDQDAIAVEAACTNVPALFLDVSDQTPINSIIFSH
                     EDGTRLGVEHLVALGHQQIALLAGPLSSVSARLRLAGWHKYLTRNQIQPIAEREGDWSA
                     MSGFQQTMQMLNEGIVPTAMLVANDQMALGAMRAITESGLRVGADISVVGYDDTEDSSC
                     YIPPLTTIKQDFRLLGQTSVDRLLQLSQGQAVKGNQLLPVSLVKRKTTLAPNTQTASPR
                     ALADSLMQLARQVSRLESGQ"
     primer_bind     7041..7060
                     /label=LacI-R
                     /note="LacI, reverse primer"
     promoter        complement(7080..7157)
                     /gene="lacI"
                     /label=lacI promoter
     primer_bind     7363..7382
                     /label=pBRrevBam
                     /note="pBR322 vectors, tet region, downstream of BamHI,
                     reverse primer"
ORIGIN
        1 taatacgact cactataggg gaattgtgag cggataacaa ttcccctcta gaaataattt
       61 tgtttaactt taagaaggag atataccatg gcgccgaaca ccgctatgaa aaaaaaagtg
      121 ctgctgatgg gtaaatcggg ctcgggtaaa acctcaatgc gtagtattat ctttgcgaac
      181 tatattgcgc gtgatacccg tcgcctgggt gcaacgatcg acgtggaaca tagccacgtt
      241 cgctttctgg gtaacctggt gctgaatctg tgggattgcg gcggtcagga cacctttatg
      301 gaaaattatt tcacgtcgca acgtgataac atttttcgca atgtcgaagt gctgatctac
      361 gttttcgatg tcgaatcccg tgaactggaa aaagacatgc attattacca gtcctgcctg
      421 gaagcaattc tgcaaaactc accggatgct aaaatctttt gtctggtcca caaaatggac
      481 ctggtgcagg aagatcaacg tgacctgatt ttcaaagaac gcgaagaaga tctgcgtcgc
      541 ctgtcgcgtc cgctggaatg cgcgtgtttt cgcaccagca tctgggacga aacgctgtat
      601 aaagcctgga gctctattgt ttaccagctg atcccgaatg tccagcaact ggaaatgaac
      661 ctgcgtaatt tcgcacagat tatcgaagct gatgaagtgc tgctgtttga acgcgcaacc
      721 ttcctggtta tttcccatta tcagtgcaaa gaacaacgtg atgtgcaccg cttcgaaaaa
      781 atctcaaaca tcatcaaaca gttcaaactg agttgttcca aactggcggc ctcatttcag
      841 tcgatggaag tccgcaactc taattttgca gctttcattg atatcttcac cagtaatacg
      901 tacgttatgg tggttatgag cgacccgtct attccgagtg cggccaccct gattaacatc
      961 cgtaatgccc gcaaacattt tgaaaaactg gaacgtgttg atggcccgaa acacagcctg
     1021 ctgatgcgcg gtagcggtgg cagccatcac catcatcatc accatcatta agcggccgca
     1081 taatgcttaa gtcgaacaga aagtaatcgt attgtacacg gccgcataat cgaaattaat
     1141 acgactcact ataggggaat tgtgagcgga taacaattcc ccatcttagt atattagtta
     1201 agtataagaa ggagatatac atatgtcact gcaatacggt gctgaagaaa cgccgctggc
     1261 tggtagttat ggtgctgctg attcattccc gaaagatttt ggttatggcg ttgaagaaga
     1321 agaagaagaa gcggcggcgg cgggcggcgg cgtgggtgca ggtgccggtg gcggttgtgg
     1381 cccgggcggt gccgatagct ctaaaccgcg tattctgctg atgggcctgc gtcgcagtgg
     1441 taaaagttcc atccagaaag tggtttttca caaaatgtcg ccgaacgaaa ccccgttcct
     1501 ggaaagcacg aacaaaatct acaaagatga catcagcaac tcatcgtttg tgaatttcca
     1561 gatttgggat tttccgggtc aaatggattt ctttgacccg acctttgact acgaaatgat
     1621 cttccgtggc acgggtgcgc tgatttatgt tatcgatgcc caagatgact acatggaagc
     1681 actgacccgc ctgcatatta cggtgtcaaa agcgtataaa gttaacccgg atatgaactt
     1741 cgaagttttc atccataaag tggatggcct gtcggatgac cacaaaattg aaacccagcg
     1801 tgatatccat caacgcgcaa acgatgacct ggcagacgct ggtctggaaa aactgcacct
     1861 gagtttttat ctgaccagca tttacgatca ttcaatcttt gaagcgttca gcaaagtcgt
     1921 gcagaaactg attccgcaac tgccgacgct ggaaaacctg ctgaacatct tcatcagtaa
     1981 ctccggcatc gaaaaagcct ttctgttcga tgttgtctct aaaatctaca tcgcaaccga
     2041 tagctctccg gtggacatgc agagttacga actgtgctgt gatatgattg acgtggttat
     2101 cgatgtttcc tgcatttatg gtctgaaaga agatggctca ggttcggctt acgacaaaga
     2161 atcaatggcg attatcaaac tgaacaatac cacggtcctg tatctgaaag aagtgaccaa
     2221 atttctggct ctggtgtgca ttctgcgtga agaatctttc gaacgcaaag gcctgatcga
     2281 ttacaacttc cattgtttcc gtaaagccat ccacgaagtt tttgaagtcg gcgtgacgag
     2341 ccatcgctct tgcggtcacc aaacgagcgc aagcagcctg aaagccctga cccacaatgg
     2401 caccccgcgt aatgcaatct gactcgagtc tggtaaagaa accgctgctg cgaaatttga
     2461 acgccagcac atggactcgt ctactagcgc agcttaatta acctaggctg ctgccaccgc
     2521 tgagcaataa ctagcataac cccttggggc ctctaaacgg gtcttgaggg gttttttgct
     2581 gaaaggagga actatatccg gattggcgaa tgggnnnnnn nnnnnnnnnn nnnnnnnnnn
     2641 nnnnnnnnnn nnnnnnnnnn nnnnnnnnnn nnnnnnnnnn nnnnnnnnnn nnnnnnnnnn
     2701 nnnnnnnnnn nnnnnnnnnn nnnnnnnnnn nnnnnnnncn nnnnnnnnnn nnnnnnnnnn
     2761 nnnnnnnnnn nnnnnnnnnn nnnnnnnnnn nnnnnnnnnn nnnnnnnnnn nnnnnnnnnn
     2821 nnnnnnnnnn annnnnnnnn nnnnnnnnnn nnnnnnnnnn nnnnnnnnnn nnnnnnnnnn
     2881 cctttgacgt tggagtccac gttctttaat agtggactct tgttccaaac tggaacaaca
     2941 ctcaacccta tctcggtcta ttcttttgat ttataaggga ttttgccgat ttcggcctat
     3001 tggttaaaaa atgagctgat ttaacaaaaa tttaacgcga attttaacaa aatattaacg
     3061 tttacaattt ctggcggcac gatggcatga gattatcaaa aaggatcttc acctagatcc
     3121 ttttaaatta aaaatgaagt tttaaatcaa tctaaagtat atatgagtaa acttggtctg
     3181 acagttacca atgcttaatc agtgaggcac ctatctcagc gatctgtcta tttcgttcat
     3241 ccatagttgc ctgactcccc gtcgtgtaga taactacgat acgggagggc ttaccatctg
     3301 gccccagtgc tgcaatgata ccgcgagacc cacgctcacc ggctccagat ttatcagcaa
     3361 taaaccagcc agccggaagg gccgagcgca gaagtggtcc tgcaacttta tccgcctcca
     3421 tccagtctat taattgttgc cgggaagcta gagtaagtag ttcgccagtt aatagtttgc
     3481 gcaacgttgt tgccattgct acaggcatcg tggtgtcacg ctcgtcgttt ggtatggctt
     3541 cattcagctc cggttcccaa cgatcaaggc gagttacatg atcccccatg ttgtgcaaaa
     3601 aagcggttag ctccttcggt cctccgatcg ttgtcagaag taagttggcc gcagtgttat
     3661 cactcatggt tatggcagca ctgcataatt ctcttactgt catgccatcc gtaagatgct
     3721 tttctgtgac tggtgagtac tcaaccaagt cattctgaga atagtgtatg cggcgaccga
     3781 gttgctcttg cccggcgtca atacgggata ataccgcgcc acatagcaga actttaaaag
     3841 tgctcatcat tggaaaacgt tcttcggggc gaaaactctc aaggatctta ccgctgttga
     3901 gatccagttc gatgtaaccc actcgtgcac ccaactgatc ttcagcatct tttactttca
     3961 ccagcgtttc tgggtgagca aaaacaggaa ggcaaaatgc cgcaaaaaag ggaataaggg
     4021 cgacacggaa atgttgaata ctcatactct tcctttttca atcatgattg aagcatttat
     4081 cagggttatt gtctcatgag cggatacata tttgaatgta tttagaaaaa taaacaaata
     4141 ggtcatgacc aaaatccctt aacgtgagtt ttcgttccac tgagcgtcag accccgtaga
     4201 aaagatcaaa ggatcttctt gagatccttt ttttctgcgc gtaatctgct gcttgcaaac
     4261 aaaaaaacca ccgctaccag cggtggtttg tttgccggat caagagctac caactctttt
     4321 tccgaaggta actggcttca gcagagcgca gataccaaat actgtccttc tagtgtagcc
     4381 gtagttaggc caccacttca agaactctgt agcaccgcct acatacctcg ctctgctaat
     4441 cctgttacca gtggctgctg ccagtggcga taagtcgtgt cttaccgggt tggactcaag
     4501 acgatagtta ccggataagg cgcagcggtc gggctgaacg gggggttcgt gcacacagcc
     4561 cagcttggag cgaacgacct acaccgaact gagataccta cagcgtgagc tatgagaaag
     4621 cgccacgctt cccgaaggga gaaaggcgga caggtatccg gtaagcggca gggtcggaac
     4681 aggagagcgc acgagggagc ttccaggggg aaacgcctgg tatctttata gtcctgtcgg
     4741 gtttcgccac ctctgacttg agcgtcgatt tttgtgatgc tcgtcagggg ggcggagcct
     4801 atggaaaaac gccagcaacg cggccttttt acggttcctg gccttttgct ggccttttgc
     4861 tcacatgttc tttcctgcgt tatcccctga ttctgtggat aaccgtatta ccgcctttga
     4921 gtgagctgat accgctcgcc gcagccgaac gaccgagcgc agcgagtcag tgagcgagga
     4981 agcggaagag cgcctgatgc ggtattttct ccttacgcat ctgtgcggta tttcacaccg
     5041 caatggtgca ctctcagtac aatctgctct gatgccgcat agttaagcca gtatacactc
     5101 cgctatcgct acgtgactgg gtcatggctg cgccccgaca cccgccaaca cccgctgacg
     5161 cgccctgacg ggcttgtctg ctcccggcat ccgcttacag acaagctgtg accgtctccg
     5221 ggagctgcat gtgtcagagg ttttcaccgt catcaccgaa acgcgcgagg cagctgcggt
     5281 aaagctcatc agcgtggtcg tgaagcgatt cacagatgtc tgcctgttca tccgcgtcca
     5341 gctcgttgag tttctccaga agcgttaatg tctggcttct gataaagcgg gccatgttaa
     5401 gggcggtttt ttcctgtttg gtcactgatg cctccgtgta agggggattt ctgttcatgg
     5461 gggtaatgat accgatgaaa cgagagagga tgctcacgat acgggttact gatgatgaac
     5521 atgcccggtt actggaacgt tgtgagggta aacaactggc ggtatggatg cggcgggacc
     5581 agagaaaaat cactcagggt caatgccagc gcttcgttaa tacagatgta ggtgttccac
     5641 agggtagcca gcagcatcct gcgatgcaga tccggaacat aatggtgcag ggcgctgact
     5701 tccgcgtttc cagactttac gaaacacgga aaccgaagac cattcatgtt gttgctcagg
     5761 tcgcagacgt tttgcagcag cagtcgcttc acgttcgctc gcgtatcggt gattcattct
     5821 gctaaccagt aaggcaaccc cgccagccta gccgggtcct caacgacagg agcacgatca
     5881 tgctagtcat gccccgcgcc caccggaagg agctgactgg gttgaaggct ctcaagggca
     5941 tcggtcgaga tcccggtgcc taatgagtga gctaacttac attaattgcg ttgcgctcac
     6001 tgcccgcttt ccagtcggga aacctgtcgt gccagctgca ttaatgaatc ggccaacgcg
     6061 cggggagagg cggtttgcgt attgggcgcc agggtggttt ttcttttcac cagtgagacg
     6121 ggcaacagct gattgccctt caccgcctgg ccctgagaga gttgcagcaa gcggtccacg
     6181 ctggtttgcc ccagcaggcg aaaatcctgt ttgatggtgg ttaacggcgg gatataacat
     6241 gagctgtctt cggtatcgtc gtatcccact accgagatgt ccgcaccaac gcgcagcccg
     6301 gactcggtaa tggcgcgcat tgcgcccagc gccatctgat cgttggcaac cagcatcgca
     6361 gtgggaacga tgccctcatt cagcatttgc atggtttgtt gaaaaccgga catggcactc
     6421 cagtcgcctt cccgttccgc tatcggctga atttgattgc gagtgagata tttatgccag
     6481 ccagccagac gcagacgcgc cgagacagaa cttaatgggc ccgctaacag cgcgatttgc
     6541 tggtgaccca atgcgaccag atgctccacg cccagtcgcg taccgtcttc atgggagaaa
     6601 ataatactgt tgatgggtgt ctggtcagag acatcaagaa ataacgccgg aacattagtg
     6661 caggcagctt ccacagcaat ggcatcctgg tcatccagcg gatagttaat gatcagccca
     6721 ctgacgcgtt gcgcgagaag attgtgcacc gccgctttac aggcttcgac gccgcttcgt
     6781 tctaccatcg acaccaccac gctggcaccc agttgatcgg cgcgagattt aatcgccgcg
     6841 acaatttgcg acggcgcgtg cagggccaga ctggaggtgg caacgccaat cagcaacgac
     6901 tgtttgcccg ccagttgttg tgccacgcgg ttgggaatgt aattcagctc cgccatcgcc
     6961 gcttccactt tttcccgcgt tttcgcagaa acgtggctgg cctggttcac cacgcgggaa
     7021 acggtctgat aagagacacc ggcatactct gcgacatcgt ataacgttac tggtttcaca
     7081 ttcaccaccc tgaattgact ctcttccggg cgctatcatg ccataccgcg aaaggttttg
     7141 cgccattcga tggtgtccgg gatctcgacg ctctccctta tgcgactcct gcattaggaa
     7201 gcagcccagt agtaggttga ggccgttgag caccgccgcc gcaaggaatg gtgcatgcaa
     7261 ggagatggcg cccaacagtc ccccggccac ggggcctgcc accataccca cgccgaaaca
     7321 agcgctcatg agcccgaagt ggcgagcccg atcttcccca tcggtgatgt cggcgatata
     7381 ggcgccagca accgcacctg tggcgccggt gatgccggcc acgatgcgtc cggcgtagag
     7441 gatcgagatc gatctcgatc ccgcgaaat
//
